Addgene plasmid #148100: pnYC-NpM-NcPAN2_1-321-T60R_Y
Purpose: Bacterial Expression of NcPAN2_1-321-T60R
Depositing lab: Elisa Izaurralde. Depositing organization: Max Planck Institute for Developmental Biology. Publication: An asymmetric PAN3 dimer recruits a single PAN2 exonuclease to mediate mRNA deadenylation and decay. Jonas S, Christie M, Peter D, Bhandari D, Loh B, Huntzinger E, Weichenrieder O, Izaurralde E. Nat Struct Mol Biol. 2014 Jul;21(7):599-608. doi: 10.1038/nsmb.2837. Epub 2014 Jun 1. PubMed 24880343.
Backbone
  Vector backbone: Unknown
  Vector type: Bacterial Expression
Growth in bacteria
  Bacterial resistance: Chloramphenicol, 25 μg/mL
  Growth temperature: 37°C
  Growth strain: DH5alpha
  Copy number: Low Copy
Gene/Insert
  Gene/Insert name: NcPAN2_1-321-T60R
  Species: Neurospora crassa
  Cloning method: Unknown
Terms and licenses: Academic/Nonprofit Terms; Industry Terms: Not Available to Industry
Depositor comments: ORF extracted from N. crassa Databank: NCU10733.7 Plasmids from this collection were made available to the research community and donated after the lab closed. Please note that the sequence provided by the depositing laboratory may be theoretical/predicted or based on Sanger sequencing results. There may be discrepancies between sequencing results obtained by Addgene and the depositor sequence. If an Addgene verified sequence is not available, please contact before placing your order to request that our lab fully sequence the plasmid.
How to cite: pnYC-NpM-NcPAN2_1-321-T60R_Y was a gift from Elisa Izaurralde (Addgene plasmid # 148100 ; http://n2t.net/addgene:148100 ; RRID:Addgene_148100)
