[The description below was written by a language model from this plasmid's Addgene catalogue record and pLannotate feature annotations shown in this document.]
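Description:
pnYC-NpM-NcPAN2_1-321-T60R_Y is a 6,431 nt bacterial expression plasmid for producing an N-terminal fragment (residues 1–321) of the Neurospora crassa PAN2 deadenylase subunit carrying a T60R point substitution. The catalogue lists the backbone as unknown, but the annotated features point to a pACYC-type architecture. There is a p15A origin of replication, an intact chloramphenicol acetyltransferase gene under its own cat promoter (spanning the sequence origin), and several scattered fragments of the tetracycline efflux gene together with its tet promoter. This suggests that the expression cassette was placed within the former tetracycline resistance region. Short fragments annotated as RSF ori, IS1 and resD appear to be backbone remnants or partial matches. Selection is by chloramphenicol, and the plasmid is recorded as low copy. The p15A origin is compatible with ColE1-type plasmids, so such vectors can be maintained alongside a second plasmid for co-expression.

The expression cassette is driven by a T7 promoter with an adjacent lac operator, giving IPTG-inducible transcription in hosts that supply T7 RNA polymerase and lac repressor. It continues with a T7 gene 10 ribosome binding site and ends at a T7 terminator. The open reading frame begins with a cytosolic maltose binding protein lacking a signal sequence, which serves as an N-terminal solubility and affinity tag, followed by the PAN2 fragment. A short match to a T7 gene 10B-derived solubility tag lies just downstream, though the record does not show whether it is translated. The associated work concerns how a PAN3 dimer recruits PAN2 for mRNA deadenylation. The T60R variant was therefore presumably made as a mutant for recombinant interaction or structural studies, although the record does not state its specific effect.
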