Features (pLannotate 1.2.2; 18 found; start..end, strand, type, name):
    739..834     -  CDS            resD (fragment): REDF_ECOLI - Also known as D. Protein inferred from homology: Swiss-Prot protein existence level 3. Acts as a repressor of transcription and as a site-specific resolvase that cleaves at the RfsF site. From Escherichia coli (strain K12).
    824..881     +  CDS            TcR (fragment): tetracycline efflux protein; tet; confers resistance to tetracycline
    878..971     -  CDS            TcR (fragment): tetracycline efflux protein; tet; confers resistance to tetracycline
   1475..2375    -  CDS            TcR (fragment): tetracycline efflux protein; tet; confers resistance to tetracycline
   2402..2420    +  promoter       T7 promoter: promoter for bacteriophage T7 RNA polymerase
   2421..2445    +  protein_bind   lac operator: The lac repressor binds to the lac operator to inhibit transcription in E. coli. This inhibition can be relieved by adding lactose or isopropyl-β-D-thiogalactopyranoside (IPTG). lac repressor encoded by lacI
   2460..2482    +  RBS            RBS: efficient ribosome binding site from bacteriophage T7 gene 10 (Olins and Rangwala, 1989)
   2493..3589    +  CDS            MBP (fragment): maltose binding protein from E. coli; malE (mutated); This version of the gene does not encode a signal sequence, so MBP will remain in the cytosol.
   3635..4615    +  CDS            par-1 (fragment): PAN2_NEUCR - Also known as pan2 From Neurospora crassa (strain ATCC 24698 / 74-OR23-1A / CBS 708.71 / DSM 1257 / FGSC 987).
   4620..4669    +  CDS            SET1 (fragment): solubility-enhancement tag derived from T7 phage gene 10B
   4677..4724    +  terminator     T7 terminator: transcription terminator for bacteriophage T7 RNA polymerase
   4747..4851    -  CDS            TcR (fragment): tetracycline efflux protein; tet; confers resistance to tetracycline
   4899..4927    -  promoter       tet promoter: E. coli promoter for tetracycline efflux protein gene
   5039..5584    +  rep_origin     p15A ori: Plasmids containing the medium-copy-number p15A origin of replication can be propagated in E. coli cells that contain a second plasmid with the ColE1 origin.
   5672..5727    +  rep_origin     RSF ori (fragment): Plasmids containing the RSF 1030 origin of replication can be propagated in E. coli cells that contain additional plasmids with compatible origins.
   5846..5989    -  mobile_element IS1 (fragment): prokaryotic transposable element IS1
   6110..6212    +  promoter       cat promoter: promoter of the E. coli cat gene encoding chloramphenicol acetyltransferase
   6213..441     +  CDS            CmR (across the origin): chloramphenicol acetyltransferase; cat; confers resistance to chloramphenicol
>Addgene plasmid #148100 | pnYC-NpM-NcPAN2_1-321-T60R_Y | depositor full sequence | sequence record 290547 | Full Sequence
GGTATGGCAATGAAAGACGGTGAGCTGGTGATATGGGATAGTGTTCACCCTTGTTACACCGTTTTCCATG
AGCAAACTGAAACGTTTTCATCGCTCTGGAGTGAATACCACGACGATTTCCGGCAGTTTCTACACATATA
TTCGCAAGATGTGGCGTGTTACGGTGAAAACCTGGCCTATTTCCCTAAAGGGTTTATTGAGAATATGTTT
TTCGTCTCAGCCAATCCCTGGGTGAGTTTCACCAGTTTTGATTTAAACGTGGCCAATATGGACAACTTCT
TCGCCCCCGTTTTCACCATGGGCAAATATTATACGCAAGGCGACAAGGTGCTGATGCCGCTGGCGATTCA
GGTTCATCATGCCGTCTGTGATGGCTTCCATGTCGGCAGAATGCTTAATGAATTACAACAGTACTGCGAT
GAGTGGCAGGGCGGGGCGTAATTTTTTTAAGGCAGTTATTGGTGCCCTTAAACGCCTGGTGCTACGCCTG
AATAAGTGATAATAAGCGGATGAATGGCAGAAATTCGAAAGCAAATTCGACCCGGTCGTCGGTTCAGGGC
AGGGTCGTTAAATAGCCGCTTATGTCTATTGCTGGTTTACCGGTTTATTGACTACCGGAAGCAGTGTGAC
CGTGTGCTTCTCAAATGCCTGAGGCCAGTTTGCTCAGGCTCTCCCCGTGGAGGTAATAATTGACGATATG
ATCATTTATTCTGCCTCCCAGAGCCTGATAAAAACGGTTAGCGCTTCGTTAATACAGATGTAGGTGTTCC
ACAGGGTAGCCAGCAGCATCCTGCGATGCAGATCCGGAACATAATGGTGCAGGGCGCTTGTTTCGGCGTG
GGTATGGTGGCAGGCCCCGTGGCCGGGGGACTGTTGGGCGCTGCCGGCACCTGTCCTACGAGTTGCATGA
TAAAGAAGACAGTCATAAGTGCGGCGACGATAGTCATGCCCCGCGCCCACCGGAAGGAGCTACCGGACAG
CGGTGCGGACTGTTGTAACTCAGAATAAGAAATGAGGCCGCTCATGGCGTTGACTCTCAGTCATAGTATC
GTGGTATCACCGGTTGGTTCCACTCTCTGTTGCGGGCAACTTCAGCAGCACGTAGGGGACTTCCGCGTTT
CCAGACTTTACGAAACACGGAAACCGAAGACCATTCATGTTGTTGCTCAGGTCGCAGACGTTTTGCAGCA
GCAGTCGCTTCACGTTCGCTCGCGTATCGGTGATTCATTCTGCTAACCAGTAAGGCAACCCCGCCAGCCT
AGCCGGGTCCTCAACGACAGGAGCACGATCATGCGCACCCGTGGCCAGGACCCAACGCTGCCCGAGATGC
GCCGCGTGCGGCTGCTGGAGATGGCGGACGCGATGGATATGTTCTGCCAAGGGTTGGTTTGCGCATTCAC
AGTTCTCCGCAAGAATTGATTGGCTCCAATTCTTGGAGTGGTGAATCCGTTAGCGAGGTGCCGCCGGCTT
CCATTCAGGTCGAGGTGGCCCGGCTCCATGCACCGCGACGCAACGCGGGGAGGCAGACAAGGTATAGGGC
GGCGCCTACAATCCATGCCAACCCGTTCCATGTGCTCGCCGAGGCGGCATAAATCGCCGTGACGATCAGC
GGTCCAGTGATCGAAGTTAGGCTGGTAAGAGCCGCGAGCGATCCTTGAAGCTGTCCCTGATGGTCGTCAT
CTACCTGCCTGGACAGCATGGCCTGCAACGCGGGCATCCCGATGCCGCCGGAAGCGAGAAGAATCATAAT
GGGGAAGGCCATCCAGCCTCGCGTCGCGAACGCCAGCAAGACGTAGCCCAGCGCGTCGGCCGCCATGCCG
GCGATAATGGCCTGCTTCTCGCCGAAACGTTTGGTGGCGGGACCAGTGACGAAGGCTTGAGCGAGGGCGT
GCAAGATTCCGAATACCGCAAGCGACAGGCCGATCATCGTCGCGCTCCAGCGAAAGCGGTCCTCGCCGAA
AATGACCCAGAGCGCTGCCGGCACCTGTCCTACGAGTTGCATGATAAAGAAGACAGTCATAAGTGCGGCG
ACGATAGTCATGCCCCGCGCCCACCGGAAGGAGCTGACTGGGTTGAAGGCTCTCAAGGGCATCGGTCGAC
GCTCTCCCTTATGCGACTCCTGCATTAGGAAGCAGCCCAGTAGTAGGTTGAGGCCGTTGAGCACCGCCGC
CGCAAGGAATGGTGCATGCAAGGAGATGGCGCCCAACAGTCCCCCGGCCACGGGGCCTGCCACCATACCC
ACGCCGAAACAAGCGCTCATGAGCCCGAAGTGGCGAGCCCGATCTTCCCCATCGGTGATGTCGGCGATAT
AGGCGCCAGCAACCGCACCTGTGGCGCCGGTGATGCCGGCCACGATGCGTCCGGCGTAGAGGATCAGACT
AAGATCTCGATCCCGCGAAATTAATACGACTCACTATAGGGGAATTGTGAGCGGATAACAATTCCCCACT
AGTAATAATTTTGTTTAACTTTAAGAAGGAGATATACCATGGAAACTGAAGAAGGTAAACTGGTAATCTG
GATTAACGGCGATAAAGGCTATAACGGTCTCGCTGAAGTCGGTAAGAAATTCGAGAAAGATACCGGAATT
AAAGTCACCGTTGAGCATCCGGATAAACTGGAAGAGAAATTCCCACAGGTTGCGGCAACTGGCGATGGCC
CTGACATTATCTTCTGGGCACACGACCGCTTTGGTGGCTACGCTCAATCTGGCCTGTTGGCTGAAATCAC
CCCGGACAAAGCGTTCCAGGACAAGCTGTATCCGTTTACCTGGGATGCCGTACGTTACAACGGCAAGCTG
ATTGCTTACCCGATCGCTGTTGAAGCGTTATCGCTGATTTATAACAAAGACCTGCTGCCGAACCCGCCAA
AAACCTGGGAAGAGATCCCGGCGCTGGATAAAGAACTGAAAGCGAAAGGTAAGAGCGCCCTGATGTTCAA
CCTGCAAGAACCGTACTTCACCTGGCCGCTGATTGCTGCTGACGGGGGTTATGCGTTCAAGTATGAAAAC
GGCAAGTACGACATTAAAGACGTGGGCGTGGATAACGCTGGCGCGAAAGCGGGTCTGACCTTCCTGGTTG
ACCTGATTAAAAACAAACACATGAATGCAGACACCGATTACTCCATCGCAGAAGCTGCCTTTAATAAAGG
CGAAACAGCGATGACCATCAACGGCCCGTGGGCATGGTCCAACATCGACACCAGCAAAGTGAATTATGGT
GTAACGGTACTGCCGACCTTCAAGGGTCAACCATCCAAACCGTTCGTTGGCGTGCTGAGCGCAGGTATTA
ACGCCGCCAGTCCGAACAAAGAGCTGGCAAAAGAGTTCCTCGAAAACTATCTGCTGACTGATGAAGGTCT
GGAAGCGGTTAATAAAGACAAACCGCTGGGTGCCGTAGCGCTGAAGTCTTACGAGGAAGAGTTGGCGAAA
GATCCACGTATTGCCGCCACGATGGAAAACGCCCAGAAAGGTGAAATCATGCCGAACATCCCGCAGATGT
CCGCTTTCTGGTATGCCGTGCGTACTGCGGTGATCAACGCCGCCAGCGGTCGTCAGACTGTCGATGAAGC
CCTTAAAGACGCGCAGACTGGTACCGGCAGCGGCCTGGAAGTTCTGTTCCAGGGGCCCCATATGATGGAT
TCTCGGGATTGGACCCAGCTGGGCTGTGTTGCCTACCCGTCACCAATCCATCCAGACTACCATGCCGGAC
CCGCGTCGACAATAGCCTTCGACAACCAAGATGAGCTGCTATGGATCGGCACCCAAAAGGGCTTTGCCGG
CTCTTTCATCGGCCGCGAGCTCAAGCGATTCCGTGCCTTCCGAATACACCCCGAAACCGACGGTCCCCTC
CGCCAATTCCTCTTCGTCGACAAGGGCGTCATCTTCCTCGGAAGCCGGAGCGTCTACATGGCAGCACGTA
GTGGCGTGCCCATCTGGAGTATCCGCCATGAGTCCATGCAGGATCTGCGTGCCATGTCCTTCACCAGCAA
GGGGACCTCCGAGATCCTCGTGGCCGGCTGGCAGAACAAGATGTTGGTGATTGACGTCAACAAGGGTGAG
GTCGTCAAGGAGCTCCCGACACAAGATCAGTACTCCTTCCTCAAGATGAGCCGGTACATTTGCGCGGCAA
CGAACAAGGGCACCGTCAACATACTGGACCCTATCACTTTTACTATCAAGAAACAATGGCAGGCCCACGG
GGCTTTCATCAACGATCTGGACACGTCCAACGACTTTATTGTCACCTGCGGTGGCTCACACAGGCAGACA
CACAACACCCCGGCCATACTCGACCCTTACGTCAAGGTGTTTGACCTGAAGAACATGAGTGCTATGAACC
CAGTTCCCTTTGCGCCGCTGGCCGCTCACGTGAGGATGCACCCGAGGATGTTGACAACGGCCATTGTCGT
CAACCAGGCGGGCCAGATCCACGTGACGGATCTGTTGAATCCAAGCAACAGCCAGGTCTGCTACACGCAG
CCTCAGGGCGTGGTGCTACATTTCGATGTGTCGAGAACCGGAGAAGGAAAAGCGCTTGCGGATAACAAGC
ACAACACCTACGTCTGGGGATCGCCCAACAAGATCCAGTTTACCGAGTGAGCTAGCCCTAGGAGATCCGG
CTGCTAACAAAGCCCGAAAGGAAGCTGAGTTGGCTGCTGCCACCGCTGAGCAATAACTAGCATAACCCCT
TGGGGCCTCTAAACGGGTCTTGAGGGGTTTTTTGCTGAAAGGAGGAACTATATCCGGATATCCCGCAAGA
GGCCCGGCAGTACCGGCATAACCAAGCCTATGCCTACAGCATCCAGGGTGACGGTGCCGAGGATGACGAT
GAGCGCATTGTTAGATTTCATACACGGTGCCTGACTGCGTTAGCAATTTAACTGTGATAAACTACCGCAT
TAAAGCTTATCGATGATAAGCTGTCAAACATGAGAATTACAACTTATATCGTATGGGGCTGACTTCAGGT
GCTACATTTGAAGAGATAAATTGCACTGAAATCAAGAAATATTTTATCTGATTAATAAGATGATCTTCTT
GAGATCGTTTTGGTCTGCGCGTAATCTCTTGCTCTGAAAACGAAAAAACCGCCTTGCAGGGCGGTTTTTC
GAAGGTTCTCTGAGCTACCAACTCTTTGAACCGAGGTAACTGGCTTGGAGGAGCGCAGTCACCAAAACTT
GTCCTTTCAGTTTAGCCTTAACCGGCGCATGACTTCAAGACTAACTCCTCTAAATCAATTACCAGTGGCT
GCTGCCAGTGGTGCTTTTGCATGTCTTTCCGGGTTGGACTCAAGACGATAGTTACCGGATAAGGCGCAGC
GGTCGGACTGAACGGGGGGTTCGTGCATACAGTCCAGCTTGGAGCGAACTGCCTACCCGGAACTGAGTGT
CAGGCGTGGAATGAGACAAACGCGGCCATAACAGCGGAATGACACCGGTAAACCGAAAGGCAGGAACAGG
AGAGCGCACGAGGGAGCCGCCAGGGGGAAACGCCTGGTATCTTTATAGTCCTGTCGGGTTTCGCCACCAC
TGATTTGAGCGTCAGATTTCGTGATGCTTGTCAGGGGGGCGGAGCCTATGGAAAAACGGCTTTGCCGCGG
CCCTCTCACTTCCCTGTTAAGTATCTTCCTGGCATCTTCCAGGAAATCTCCGCCCCGTTCGTAAGCCATT
TCCGCTCGCCGCAGTCGAACGACCGAGCGTAGCGAGTCAGTGAGCGAGGAAGCGGAATATATCCTGTATC
ACATATTCTGCTGACGCACCGGTGCAGCCTTTTTTCTCCTGCCACATGAAGCACTTCACTGACACCCTCA
TCAGTGCCAACATAGTAAGCCAGTATACACTCCCCTAGCGCTGATGTCCGGCGGTGCTTTTGCCGTTACG
CACCACCCCGTCAGTAGCTGAACAGGAGGGACAGCTGATAGAAACAGAAGCCACTGGAGCACCTCAAAAA
CACCATCATACACTAAATCAGTAAGTTGGCAGCATCACCCGACGCACTTTGCGCCGAATAAATACCTGTG
ACGGAAGATCACTTCGCAGAATAAATAAATCCTGGTGTCCCTGTTGATACCGGGAAGCCCTGGGCCAACT
TTTGGCGAAAATGAGACGTTGATCGGCACGTAAGAGGTTCCAACTTTCACCATAATGAAATAAGATCACT
ACCGGGCGTATTTTTTGAGTTATCGAGATTTTCAGGAGCTAAGGAAGCTAAAATGGAGAAAAAAATCACT
GGATATACCACCGTTGATATATCCCAATGGCATCGTAAAGAACATTTTGAGGCATTTCAGTCAGTTGCTC
AATGTACCTATAACCAGACCGTTCAGCTGGATATTACGGCCTTTTTAAAGACCGTAAAGAAAAATAAGCA
CAAGTTTTATCCGGCCTTTATTCACATTCTTGCCCGCCTGATGAATGCTCATCCGGAATTC
